Addgene plasmid #134229: pDK713
Purpose: Mammalian expresion of tdTomato SKAP
Depositing lab: Iain Cheeseman. Depositing organization: Whitehead Institute for Biomedical Research.
Backbone
  Vector backbone: EB3-tdTomato
  Backbone manufacturer: Erik Dent (Addgene plasmid # 50708)
  Vector type: Mammalian Expression
Growth in bacteria
  Bacterial resistance: Kanamycin, 50 μg/mL
  Growth temperature: 37°C
  Growth strain: DH5alpha
  Copy number: High Copy
Gene/Insert
  Gene/Insert name: DK360 tdTomato (long SKAP)
  Species: H. sapiens (human)
  Entrez Gene: KNSTRN (a.k.a. C15orf23, HSD11, SKAP, TRAF4AF1)
  Tag / fusion protein: tdTomato (C terminal on backbone)
  Cloning method: Restriction Enzyme; 5′ cloning site unknown (unknown if destroyed); 3′ cloning site unknown (unknown if destroyed)
Terms and licenses: Academic/Nonprofit Terms; Industry Terms: Not Available to Industry
How to cite: pDK713 was a gift from Iain Cheeseman (Addgene plasmid # 134229 ; http://n2t.net/addgene:134229 ; RRID:Addgene_134229)
