[The description below was written by a language model from this plasmid's Addgene catalogue record and pLannotate feature annotations shown in this document.]
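Description:
pDK713 is a 6,378-nt mammalian expression plasmid that produces human SKAP (gene KNSTRN, also known as C15orf23) fused at its C terminus to the red fluorescent protein tdTomato. It was built on the EB3-tdTomato backbone, with the SKAP coding sequence placed upstream of the tdTomato cassette. The insert name specifies the "long" SKAP form. The record says the insert was cloned by restriction enzymes, but the sites used are not recorded.

Expression is driven by the human cytomegalovirus immediate-early enhancer and promoter, followed by a remnant of the multiple cloning site. Next come the KNSTRN open reading frame, a short linker gap, and mammalian codon-optimized tdTomato, a tandem-dimer DsRed derivative that behaves as a pseudo-monomer. An SV40 polyadenylation signal terminates the transcript; the small "large T antigen" fragment annotated just before it is probably residual SV40 sequence flanking that signal rather than a functional element.

The backbone carries a dual-purpose NeoR/KanR cassette. The Tn5 aminoglycoside phosphotransferase is preceded by both a bacterial bla promoter and the SV40 early promoter, and it ends with the HSV TK poly(A) signal. This arrangement gives kanamycin resistance in E. coli and allows G418 selection in mammalian cells. A high-copy ColE1/pUC-type origin supports bacterial propagation, and an f1 origin is also present. The short RSF ori, ble and bGH poly(A) hits are fragmentary annotations and unlikely to be functional.

The stated purpose is mammalian expression of tdTomato-tagged SKAP, which would suit fluorescence imaging of the protein's localization in cells, though the record gives no further experimental detail.
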