Features (pLannotate 1.2.2; 16 found; start..end, strand, type, name):
      1..48      +  rep_origin     RSF ori (fragment): Plasmids containing the RSF 1030 origin of replication can be propagated in E. coli cells that contain additional plasmids with compatible origins.
    116..419     +  enhancer       CMV enhancer: human cytomegalovirus immediate early enhancer
    420..623     +  promoter       CMV promoter: human cytomegalovirus (CMV) immediate early promoter
    646..700     +  misc_feature   MCS (fragment): multiple cloning site
    706..1653    +  CDS            KNSTRN: SKAP_HUMAN - Also known as C15orf23 From Homo sapiens (Human).
   1669..3099    +  CDS            tdTomato: tandem dimeric (pseudo-monomeric) derivative of DsRed (Shaner et al., 2004) mammalian codon-optimized
   3115..3198    +  CDS            large T antigen (fragment): large T antigen from SV40 (simian virus 40)
   3221..3342    +  polyA_signal   SV40 poly(A) signal: SV40 polyadenylation signal
   3376..3804    -  rep_origin     f1 ori (sequence partly withheld): f1 bacteriophage origin of replication; arrow indicates direction of (+) strand synthesis
   3831..3935    +  promoter       AmpR promoter: bla
   3937..4294    +  promoter       SV40 promoter: SV40 enhancer and early promoter
   4329..5123    +  CDS            NeoR/KanR: aminoglycoside phosphotransferase from Tn5; aph(3')-II (or nptII); confers resistance to neomycin, kanamycin, and G418 (Geneticin®)
   5144..5296    +  CDS            ble (fragment): BLE_KLEPN - Experimental evidence at protein level: Swiss-Prot protein existence level 1. Binding protein with a strong affinity to the bleomycin family of antibiotics. Binds to CL990; an antimitotic-antibiotic compound. From Klebsiella pneumoniae.
   5355..5402    +  polyA_signal   HSV TK poly(A) signal: herpes simplex virus thymidine kinase polyadenylation signal (Cole and Stacy, 1985)
   5493..5509    -  polyA_signal   bGH poly(A) signal (fragment): bovine growth hormone polyadenylation signal
   5731..6319    +  rep_origin     ori: high-copy-number ColE1/pMB1/pBR322/pUC origin of replication
>Addgene plasmid #134229 | pDK713 | addgene full sequence | sequence record 272275 | Addgene NGS Result
GTTCTTTCCTGCGTTATCCCCTGATTCTGTGGATAACCGTATTACCGCCATGCATTAGTTATTAATAGTA
ATCAATTACGGGGTCATTAGTTCATAGCCCATATATGGAGTTCCGCGTTACATAACTTACGGTAAATGGC
CCGCCTGGCTGACCGCCCAACGACCCCCGCCCATTGACGTCAATAATGACGTATGTTCCCATAGTAACGC
CAATAGGGACTTTCCATTGACGTCAATGGGTGGAGTATTTACGGTAAACTGCCCACTTGGCAGTACATCA
AGTGTATCATATGCCAAGTACGCCCCCTATTGACGTCAATGACGGTAAATGGCCCGCCTGGCATTATGCC
CAGTACATGACCTTATGGGACTTTCCTACTTGGCAGTACATCTACGTATTAGTCATCGCTATTACCATGG
TGATGCGGTTTTGGCAGTACATCAATGGGCGTGGATAGCGGTTTGACTCACGGGGATTTCCAAGTCTCCA
CCCCATTGACGTCAATGGGAGTTTGTTTTGGCACCAAAATCAACGGGACTTTCCAAAATGTCGTAACAAC
TCCGCCCCATTGACGCAAATGGGCGGTAGGCGTGTACGGTGGGAGGTCTATATAAGCAGAGCTGGTTTAG
TGAACCGTCAGATCCGCTAGCGCTACCGGACTCAGATCTCGAGCTCAAGCTTCGAATTCTGCAGTCGACG
CCACCATGGCGGCTCCCGAAGCCCCGCCCCTGGACAGAGTTTTCCGTACAACATGGCTGTCTACAGAGTG
CGATTCCCACCCACTTCCGCCTAGCTACCGGAAGTTTCTATTTGAAACCCAGGCGGCCGACTTAGCCGGT
GGCACGACAGTTGCTGCAGGGAATCTTTTAAACGAGAGCGAGAAGGACTGCGGGCAGGACCGGCGGGCTC
CTGGGGTTCAGCCGTGCCGCCTCGTTACGATGACCAGTGTGGTTAAGACAGTGTATAGCCTGCAGCCCCC
CTCTGCGCTGAGCGGCGGCCAGCCGGCAGACACACAAACTCGGGCCACTTCTAAGAGTCTCTTACCTGTT
AGGTCCAAAGAAGTCGATGTTTCCAAACAGCTTCATTCAGGAGGTCCAGAGAATGATGTTACAAAAATCA
CCAAACTGAGACGAGAGAATGGGCAAATGAAAGCTACTGACACTGCCACCAGAAGGAATGTCAGAAAGGG
ATATAAGCCTTTATCCAAGCAAAAATCAGAGGAAGAGCTCAAGGACAAGAACCAGCTGTTAGAAGCCGTC
AACAAGCAGTTGCACCAGAAGTTGACTGAAACTCAGGGAGAGCTGAAGGACCTGACCCAGAAGGTAGAGC
TGCTGGAGAAGTTTCGGGACAACTGTTTGGCAATTTTGGAGAGCAAGGGCCTTGATCCAGCTTTAGGCAG
TGAGACCCTGGCATCACGACAAGAATCCACTACTGATCACATGGACTCTATGTTGCTGTTAGAAACTTTG
CAAGAGGAGCTGAAGCTTTTTAACGAAACAGCCAAAAAGCAGATGGAGGAGTTACAGGCCTTAAAGGTAA
AGCTGGAGATGAAAGAGGAGCGCGTGAGGTTTTTGGAACAGCAAACCTTATGTAACAATCAAGTAAATGA
TTTAACAACAGCCCTTAAGGAAATGGAGCAGCTATTAGAAATGGGACCGGTCGCCACCATGGTGAGCAAG
GGCGAGGAGGTCATCAAAGAGTTCATGCGCTTCAAGGTGCGCATGGAGGGCTCCATGAACGGCCACGAGT
TCGAGATCGAGGGCGAGGGCGAGGGCCGCCCCTACGAGGGCACCCAGACCGCCAAGCTGAAGGTGACCAA
GGGCGGCCCCCTGCCCTTCGCCTGGGACATCCTGTCCCCCCAGTTCATGTACGGCTCCAAGGCGTACGTG
AAGCACCCCGCCGACATCCCCGATTACAAGAAGCTGTCCTTCCCCGAGGGCTTCAAGTGGGAGCGCGTGA
TGAACTTCGAGGACGGCGGTCTGGTGACCGTGACCCAGGACTCCTCCCTGCAGGACGGCACGCTGATCTA
CAAGGTGAAGATGCGCGGCACCAACTTCCCCCCCGACGGCCCCGTAATGCAGAAGAAGACCATGGGCTGG
GAGGCCTCCACCGAGCGCCTGTACCCCCGCGACGGCGTGCTGAAGGGCGAGATCCACCAGGCCCTGAAGC
TGAAGGACGGCGGCCACTACCTGGTGGAGTTCAAGACCATCTACATGGCCAAGAAGCCCGTGCAACTGCC
CGGCTACTACTACGTGGACACCAAGCTGGACATCACCTCCCACAACGAGGACTACACCATCGTGGAACAG
TACGAGCGCTCCGAGGGCCGCCACCACCTGTTCCTGGGGCATGGCACCGGCAGCACCGGCAGCGGCAGCT
CCGGCACCGCCTCCTCCGAGGACAACAACATGGCCGTCATCAAAGAGTTCATGCGCTTCAAGGTGCGCAT
GGAGGGCTCCATGAACGGCCACGAGTTCGAGATCGAGGGCGAGGGCGAGGGCCGCCCCTACGAGGGCACC
CAGACCGCCAAGCTGAAGGTGACCAAGGGCGGCCCCCTGCCCTTCGCCTGGGACATCCTGTCCCCCCAGT
TCATGTACGGCTCCAAGGCGTACGTGAAGCACCCCGCCGACATCCCCGATTACAAGAAGCTGTCCTTCCC
CGAGGGCTTCAAGTGGGAGCGCGTGATGAACTTCGAGGACGGCGGTCTGGTGACCGTGACCCAGGACTCC
TCCCTGCAGGACGGCACGCTGATCTACAAGGTGAAGATGCGCGGCACCAACTTCCCCCCCGACGGCCCCG
TAATGCAGAAGAAGACCATGGGCTGGGAGGCCTCCACCGAGCGCCTGTACCCCCGCGACGGCGTGCTGAA
GGGCGAGATCCACCAGGCCCTGAAGCTGAAGGACGGCGGCCACTACCTGGTGGAGTTCAAGACCATCTAC
ATGGCCAAGAAGCCCGTGCAACTGCCCGGCTACTACTACGTGGACACCAAGCTGGACATCACCTCCCACA
ACGAGGACTACACCATCGTGGAACAGTACGAGCGCTCCGAGGGCCGCCACCACCTGTTCCTGTACGGCAT
GGACGAGCTGTACAAGTAGGCGGCCGCGACTCTAGATCATAATCAGCCATACCACATTTGTAGAGGTTTT
ACTTGCTTTAAAAAACCTCCCACACCTCCCCCTGAACCTGAAACATAAAATGAATGCAATTGTTGTTGTT
AACTTGTTTATTGCAGCTTATAATGGTTACAAATAAAGCAATAGCATCACAAATTTCACAAATAAAGCAT
TTTTTTCACTGCATTCTAGTTGTGGTTTGTCCAAACTCATCAATGTATCTTAAGGCGTAAATTGTAAGCG
TTAATATTTTGTTAAAATTCGCGTTAAATTTTTGTTAAATCAGCTCATTTTTTAACCAATAGGCCGAAAT
CGGCAAAATCCCTTATAAATCAAAAGAATAGACCGAGATAGGGT
[37 nt withheld, positions 3475-3511]
AAAGAACGTGGACTCCAACGTCAAAGG
[49 nt withheld, positions 3539-3587]
T
[91 nt withheld, positions 3589-3679]
G
[124 nt withheld, positions 3681-3804]
CAGGTGGCACTTTTCGGGGAAATGTGCGCGGAACCCCTATTTGTTTATTTTTCTAAATACATTCAAATAT
GTATCCGCTCATGAGACAATAACCCTGATAAATGCTTCAATAATATTGAAAAAGGAAGAGTCCTGAGGCG
GAAAGAACCAGCTGTGGAATGTGTGTCAGTTAGGGTGTGGAAAGTCCCCAGGCTCCCCAGCAGGCAGAAG
TATGCAAAGCATGCATCTCAATTAGTCAGCAACCAGGTGTGGAAAGTCCCCAGGCTCCCCAGCAGGCAGA
AGTATGCAAAGCATGCATCTCAATTAGTCAGCAACCATAGTCCCGCCCCTAACTCCGCCCATCCCGCCCC
TAACTCCGCCCAGTTCCGCCCATTCTCCGCCCCATGGCTGACTAATTTTTTTTATTTATGCAGAGGCCGA
GGCCGCCTCGGCCTCTGAGCTATTCCAGAAGTAGTGAGGAGGCTTTTTTGGAGGCCTAGGCTTTTGCAAA
GATCGATCAAGAGACAGGATGAGGATCGTTTCGCATGATTGAACAAGATGGATTGCACGCAGGTTCTCCG
GCCGCTTGGGTGGAGAGGCTATTCGGCTATGACTGGGCACAACAGACAATCGGCTGCTCTGATGCCGCCG
TGTTCCGGCTGTCAGCGCAGGGGCGCCCGGTTCTTTTTGTCAAGACCGACCTGTCCGGTGCCCTGAATGA
ACTGCAAGACGAGGCAGCGCGGCTATCGTGGCTGGCCACGACGGGCGTTCCTTGCGCAGCTGTGCTCGAC
GTTGTCACTGAAGCGGGAAGGGACTGGCTGCTATTGGGCGAAGTGCCGGGGCAGGATCTCCTGTCATCTC
ACCTTGCTCCTGCCGAGAAAGTATCCATCATGGCTGATGCAATGCGGCGGCTGCATACGCTTGATCCGGC
TACCTGCCCATTCGACCACCAAGCGAAACATCGCATCGAGCGAGCACGTACTCGGATGGAAGCCGGTCTT
GTCGATCAGGATGATCTGGACGAAGAGCATCAGGGGCTCGCGCCAGCCGAACTGTTCGCCAGGCTCAAGG
CGAGCATGCCCGACGGCGAGGATCTCGTCGTGACCCATGGCGATGCCTGCTTGCCGAATATCATGGTGGA
AAATGGCCGCTTTTCTGGATTCATCGACTGTGGCCGGCTGGGTGTGGCGGACCGCTATCAGGACATAGCG
TTGGCTACCCGTGATATTGCTGAAGAGCTTGGCGGCGAATGGGCTGACCGCTTCCTCGTGCTTTACGGTA
TCGCCGCTCCCGATTCGCAGCGCATCGCCTTCTATCGCCTTCTTGACGAGTTCTTCTGAGCGGGACTCTG
GGGTTCGAAATGACCGACCAAGCGACGCCCAACCTGCCATCACGAGATTTCGATTCCACCGCCGCCTTCT
ATGAAAGGTTGGGCTTCGGAATCGTTTTCCGGGACGCCGGCTGGATGATCCTCCAGCGCGGGGATCTCAT
GCTGGAGTTCTTCGCCCACCCTAGGGGGAGGCTAACTGAAACACGGAAGGAGACAATACCGGAAGGAACC
CGCGCTATGACGGCAATAAAAAGACAGAATAAAACGCACGGTGTTGGGTCGTTTGTTCATAAACGCGGGG
TTCGGTCCCAGGGCTGGCACTCTGTCGATACCCCACCGAGACCCCATTGGGGCCAATACGCCCGCGTTTC
TTCCTTTTCCCCACCCCACCCCCCAAGTTCGGGTGAAGGCCCAGGGCTCGCAGCCAACGTCGGGGCGGCA
GGCCCTGCCATAGCCTCAGGTTACTCATATATACTTTAGATTGATTTAAAACTTCATTTTTAATTTAAAA
GGATCTAGGTGAAGATCCTTTTTGATAATCTCATGACCAAAATCCCTTAACGTGAGTTTTCGTTCCACTG
AGCGTCAGACCCCGTAGAAAAGATCAAAGGATCTTCTTGAGATCCTTTTTTTCTGCGCGTAATCTGCTGC
TTGCAAACAAAAAAACCACCGCTACCAGCGGTGGTTTGTTTGCCGGATCAAGAGCTACCAACTCTTTTTC
CGAAGGTAACTGGCTTCAGCAGAGCGCAGATACCAAATACTGTTCTTCTAGTGTAGCCGTAGTTAGGCCA
CCACTTCAAGAACTCTGTAGCACCGCCTACATACCTCGCTCTGCTAATCCTGTTACCAGTGGCTGCTGCC
AGTGGCGATAAGTCGTGTCTTACCGGGTTGGACTCAAGACGATAGTTACCGGATAAGGCGCAGCGGTCGG
GCTGAACGGGGGGTTCGTGCACACAGCCCAGCTTGGAGCGAACGACCTACACCGAACTGAGATACCTACA
GCGTGAGCTATGAGAAAGCGCCACGCTTCCCGAAGGGAGAAAGGCGGACAGGTATCCGGTAAGCGGCAGG
GTCGGAACAGGAGAGCGCACGAGGGAGCTTCCAGGGGGAAACGCCTGGTATCTTTATAGTCCTGTCGGGT
TTCGCCACCTCTGACTTGAGCGTCGATTTTTGTGATGCTCGTCAGGGGGGCGGAGCCTATGGAAAAACGC
CAGCAACGCGGCCTTTTTACGGTTCCTGGCCTTTTGCTGGCCTTTTGCTCACAT
